>Addgene plasmid #86711 | pBN8 | addgene full sequence | sequence record 170557 | Addgene NGS Result
GATCCTTTGATCTTTTCTACGGGGTCTGACGCTCAGTGGAACGAAAACTCACGTTAAGGGATTTTGGTCA
TGAGATTATCAAAAAGGATCTTCACCTAGATCCTTTTAAATTAAAAATGAAGTTTTAAATCAATCTAAAG
TATATATGAGTAAACTTGGTCTGACAGTTACCAATGCTTAATCAGTGAGGCACCTATCTCAGCGATCTGT
CTATTTCGTTCATCCATAGTTGCCTGACTCCCCGTCGTGTAGATAACTACGATACGGGAGGGCTTACCAT
CTGACCCCAGTGCTGCAATGATACCGCGAGACCCACGCTCACCGGCTCCAGATTTATCAGCAATAAACCA
GCCAGCCGGAAGGGCCGAGCGCAGAAGTGGTCCTGCAACTTTATCCGCCTCCATCCAGTCTATTAATTGT
TGCCGGGAAGCTAGAGTAAGTAGTTCGCCAGTTAATAGTTTGCGCAACGTTGTTGCCATTGCTACAGGCA
TCGTGGTGTCACGCTCGTCGTTTGGTATGGCTTCATTCAGCTCCGGTTCCCAACGATCAAGGCGAGTTAC
ATGATCCCCCATGTTGTGCAAAAAAGCGGTTAGCTCCTTCGGTCCTCCGATCGTTGTCAGAAGTAAGTTG
GCCGCAGTGTTATCACTCATGGTTATGGCAGCACTGCATAATTCTCTTACTGTCATGCCATCCGTAAGAT
GCTTTTCTGTGACTGGTGAGTACTCAACCAAGTCATTCTGAGAATAGTGTATGCGGCGACCGAGTTGCTC
TTGCCCGGCGTCAATACGGGATAATACCGCGCCACATAGCAGAACTTTAAAAGTGCTCATCATTGGAAAA
CGTTCTTCGGGGCGAAAACTCTCAAGGATCTTACCGCTGTTGAGATCCAGTTCGATGTAACCCACTCGTG
CACCCAACTGATCTTCAGCATCTTTTACTTTCACCAGCGTTTCTGGGTGAGCAAAAACAGGAAGGCAAAA
TGCCGCAAAAAAGGGAATAAGGGCGACACGGAAATGTTGAATACTCATACTCTTCCTTTTTCAATATTAT
TGAAGCATTTATCAGGGTTATTGTCTCATGAGCGGATACATATTTGAATGTATTTAGAAAAATAAACAAA
TAGGGGTTCCGCGCACATTTCCCCGAAAAGTGCCACCTGACGTCTAAGAAACCATTATTATCATGACATT
AACCTATAAAAATAGGCGTATCACGAGGCCCTTTCGTCTCGCGCGTTTCGGTGATGACGGTGAAAACCTC
TGACACATGCAGCTCCCGGAGACGGTCACAGCTTGTCTGTAAGCGGATGCCGGGAGCAGACAAGCCCGTC
AGGGCGCGTCAGCGGGTGTTGGCGGGTGTCGGGGCTGGCTTAACTATGCGGCATCAGAGCAGATTGCACT
GAGAGTGCACCATATGCGGTGTGAAATACCGCACAGATGCGTAAGGAGAAAATACCGCATCAGGCGCCAT
TCGCCATTCAGGCTGCGCAACTGTTGGGAAGGGCGATCGGTGCGGGCCTCTTCGCTATTACGCCAGCTGG
CGAAAGGGGGATGTGCTGCAAGGCGATTAAGTTGGGTAACGCCAGGGTTTTCCCCAGTCACGACGTCACA
GCACGTGTGTTTTTGAACACGGCGATATGTATCTGTAGATCATCCCCAATTTTCAACAATGAATCTAAAT
ACTGAACTTTTTGTGTAATCTTTAGTGCAGAAAAATGACCAAAATCAGCGATTTTCCGATTATACCCAAA
ATATCTCAGCTCAATGAGCACCTATAAAAATGTAAAAATAAAGAAAGTAGTCGAACCATATTTTGTAAAG
GCTAAAAAACTGAATAAATTTTTATCCATCCAGCGCGGCGTTACAATCCGTGGCCCATGTCACGCACGGC
TTTCAAAGAAAAAAAAACAGTCTGTTTGCGCGACATCGATCTGGCAAAAATCCTAAAAACGACTATGCGT
GGCTCACTTTATATTAATATGAAAAATACAAACTTGGTGGTGCAGGTGCTGCAGAGGCCATCGATGAAGA
AGTGGAGGCCTTGTTGTCGATCTACAAAATTGTATGGTTGTTTGAGATTTTCCTTGAAACGCTCTCAATC
TTGGATATGATATAAATTCTGGATAAGATATGATGGATATGATCTATGTTTGATAGAGTGCATTTGAAAG
GATAACGGCCCTGCAGACATTTTTGAAAAAATAACAAACATTTAATTTTCTCACTCGTTTAGGCTATTCC
CCTATTTTTGATATTCCTTCGCACATATGAAAACTACTTTTTTTCGAAACTGTTAACTCCAGAATTTATA
AATCTATAGCCCTTACTTGATTATTTATTATCATGGTTACTCACCTCATGTCTCTTTCTCTTTTCAAGAA
GTCTTCGTTCATATCTGTTGTCTCTTTCCTCCTTTTGAATCTCTGCTTTGCTCTTCGCCATTGTTTCCTG
AAAATAATGTAACTTGAATTGTGTAATATACTTTTTTAATTTGAATTTGGCTTGTAACGCGGAATCACTA
CGTGCGGGATCATTTCTTACTAGAAAACCCAGAAAATGCCATATTTCACTTATCTCGGGGTCATTTCTAA
TTAGAAAAGCTACAAAAACCATTTCTAATTACGGTGACTTTAGAACTGGTCGAAATAGCTAATTAGAAAT
GGGTTTTTGCTAATTAGAGGTGACTCTATGTTATCTGAGTAAGCCTCGTTTGTATGTAAACTCACAGTAC
TAATAAATGCAAGACACCCGGGTTTGTCTAGATATGAAATAATTGAAATATCAATTCTGACAGACAATAA
TGGTAATCTTGATAAGGAGTTCCACGCCCAGGAGAACACGTTAGTTTTCTTGTTTTTGATTGCGTGCGTT
ATTTTGGAGAAAAACTCGATTTTTTACAAAATAATTTTTTGAAAGGAACACTGTTCAATAAGTTTTGTCT
TTTTTCTCAGTTGTGATACGGTTTTTTATTCTTTTTTGTAGTTATACAGAAGACCGTTACGAAACAGACT
GATATCGAAACAAACACTGATCTTACTTGCACTTATAATACGACTCACTAGTGGGCAGATCTTCGAATGC
ATCGCGCGCACCGTACGTCTCGAGGAGCCGGCATGCTAGCATGCGGCCGCTACCTGCAGGATATCTGGAT
CCACGAAGCTTCCCATGGTGACGTCACCGGTTCTAGATACCTAGGTGAGCTCTGGTACCCTCTAGTCAAG
GCCTTAAGTGAGTCGTATTACGTAGCCCGGGCCTAGTTCTAGACATTCTCTAATGAAAAAATCTTTCAGT
TGAAATTGAAAATGAGTTAAAGTTGGAGTTTTTATTGAAAACAGATTTCCGTGTGATTAGTGTTTTTAGC
GAGTGTGACAGGACAGCGAAAAAATATAGAAACAAGGGGGGAACTGAAAAGCTTAGGAATGCATTGAACA
TGAGAAGGGGAAGGGGAAGGAACAAACTAGACAGGAATTATTGGAATTTAATCACATTTGGAGTTTTTTT
TCTATTCGACAGAATAATTATCCAGAACATTTTTGTATTAAATATTTATGCATCATATGAGTAGTCGGCT
TTGTTGTGCATGACGAGTTTGTTATCGACGAAATAGAAGCTGTCAGAACGAGTCTCGTTTGGATTGTTGA
TCATGTCGTCCACTGAAAAAGAGATTAGTCTTTTGAATTGTACTTTTTAGAATAATGACTCACTGAGTTG
TTGAGAGAGTTGAGGGAACTCATAGATATGTTCACAGTTGTTTCGTGAATTCGGAATACAGAATCCGAAT
TCAAAGTCAAAACACTTCAGAAGGCGATCTTTGAAGAAGTGACGTTCGATCATTCGGAAATGATGGATTG
GGATGTCTCCTACTTTGAATTCCACAGTTGCTCCGACCGTTTTGAGTTTCAAAAAGTTTGGAGCAAATCT
ATAACGCACGTATCTTGCCGACTCCTGTGGCGACTCATCATTCTCCTGATCGTTCTCCGGTTTGGCGATC
TCGAAAAGCACTTGCTCAGTGTCCAGATCACGGATTTGGAACTTGGTGAACTCGATGTTATAGATGTTCG
CAGATGGGGAGCATAAGAATCCTAAATTTATGTTTTAAACTGAAATCCAAAGGGAGCAAGATACCTTGAG
TGATTCCCGGAAGTGCTAAAACGTCGTTCGGAGTGATTTGAGCTTTCTTCGCAAGCTCCGATTCCGTTGT
GATTCCTTGTTCGGTGCTTGGTGGTGGCCGTGGCATCTGGAAATATGGAAAAGTTCAACAAAAAGAAAAG
AGAAAAGAATGAAATCGGATATCAAGAGTTAGTTGAGCGGTTTCTCTAGTTTTCTGAGTCTCACCTGCGA
CGGGAAGGTCGCCGAGCCGGGTGGAATCGATCGTTGTTGCTCGGCTTTCATATCGGTTTGGTTGGAAGCG
GCTGAAAACGGAAAGAAGTGGAAGAAGGAAAAGAGTGTGGTGTGACAGGAAAATGGTAATTAGAGGGTGC
CAAATAACCAGCTATATTTTGTTTTTTTTTGAAAACATTTTTAAAAAGAAAAATACGATAATGATATCAG
ATGGATTTCCGGAAAACTGGTATGAAAAATTTCAACCTTTTTGAGTACATGTAATCAAAATACACTTTGT
AAATTATCATTTTTATTGAAACTCCACCATTTTTCTATTTATAACGCTAATAATTTGAAAAAGAAACCTA
TTGCGAACCGCGGGGTGAATCCCAAAAACGAATGCGTTTTGGTGGAGTGATTGATTCGAATCGAAGAAGA
AAAAGAAGAAGACGTGGAATAGAGAGCTCACTCTTAACCGAGCAGCACACACCGACAGAAAAAAAAATGA
AATGAATGAGGGTCTTCTTCTTCTTCTTCTTCGAATGATTGACAGAAATGGGAAAAAGAGGAAGATTGAG
AAGGGAAAAAGGAAGGAGAAAAGAAGCAGAAGAAGACGTCAGAGAGGAGAGGAACGAGCGGAAAAGCAGC
GGGCGCAAGTCATAGAAGTAGCAGAGCTGGGGAGAAGAAGACACTATCCAAGAAAGGAATGACGAGAGAG
TATGCAAAGGGGTATAGGGTGCAGACAGAATAGGAACAGAATAACAGATGATGAGCCAAGAAGAGTTGAA
AAGGGCGATGAATTTGTCATGTAACTTAATTTGGGTCAATTTGAGCATGATGAATTGAAATCATCCCTTG
TTGGGAGTTAATAACCGGTTTGTTATCAGAAACCCTGTAATAGAAGGGCGCCCTAACTTTGAGCCAATTC
ATCCCGGTTTCTGTCAAATATATCAAAAAGTGGTCAACTGACAAATTGTTTTTGATATTATAATAAACAT
TTTATCCGTTAACAATTTTCGAATACTTTTTACAAGGACTTGGATAAATTGGCTCAAAGACGAAGTGAGT
TTGCTACCATCATGGAATCAGGAGGACATTTCGACAATGTCATATAATGTTTGAAAAATGATTTTAACAA
GGGTCTCATTCGAGATAAGCAATGCTCTGAGCAAGTGGCTCGTCGTCTTCAAGAATCTCTTGTTGATATT
CATTTGGATCCTGTTTTGCACGAAGCATGTGCCATGGATATTCAGAGTTTTTGCAAAAAAGTTCCGCCAG
GTCAAACAATCTTTTTAATTTTTATATGATACTTCGGGTGTATTTTTCTTCTTTTTCCTGTTCATTTTCG
CTTTTTTCTCACTTTTTTGTAACAAAATCTCTCACTTTTCTGTAAGTCTTAACAAAAGTTCAATTGGCTC
GATCAAGTAAAATTTCGGCCGTATGAACGTTTTCAAAGGTTTTCATTTTTTTTTAAGTTCATTCACAATA
TCATGAATCTCTCGTCCTTTGGTTTCCGGTAAGTAGCGAAATAATATAAGCATACTTATAAATGAAGGAA
TTGAATATAGAATAAGGAAAGCATAACTACCAATAACGGAATATAGAGGTAATACTGTAAATGTACTGAT
AACCACCATTACAGTATTCATTGAATATGCCACAGATTGAGCAATACTACGATGTTTTTGAGGTACCAGT
TCAGAGGATATAAACCACGAAATTGGACCAACTCCAGTTCTGAAATTTCATTATTCGATTAAATCAAAAT
ATATTTGAAAAACCTCACCCATAAGTATAACCGTAGATGATCAATGCAACTAGGCATCCGTATTTCATCG
GGTCAATCAGAATACGTATTTTTGCGAAGAATACGAATGCAATTAGAGCTAAATTATTGAGAAATGTGAA
GAGAAGGAGAAGCTTGCGTCGACCAACTCTGTAAACTTATTCATACAATTTTGTCTTCAAATTTTGAACG
TTTAAAACTATCTTATTCAATGAGTTAGCGGGTTTTTATAGTGAGTTAGTTCACGATTATCTAATAAAAC
TATGTCCAAACATCCTAACTGCGACCGTATTCTCACTAACTCGTCTTAAAAACGTTGAGATTATTTTAAA
CCCTTCTTCAGTACAACTACAGTACTGATGCACAAATACAATAATAATAATACATTCAGACATACTCTGA
ACAATGTAACTTGTTTTTGTTATACTGTGGTAACATTTATTGAAATGAAATATAACCTTACTTTTCAATC
ACAATTCCACCAGTAATTGTTCCAGAAACATAAGCTAAACCCATTGCAGTTGTACTCCATTCAGCAATTT
CTGACTCAACATTTGCATTTTCTAGAAAGAAAGTAGAGGATAAAAGAAGAGCCCATAATCCGACAGGGCC
CTGTGAAATTGTTATCCGCTGGTATCAGCTCACTCAAAGGCGGTAATACGGTTATCCACAGAATCAGGGG
ATAACGCAGGAAAGAACATGTGAGCAAAAGGCCAGCAAAAGACCAGGAACCGTAAAAAGGCCGCGTTGCT
GGCGTTTTTCCATAGGCTCCGCCCCCCTGACGAGCATCACAAAAATCGACGCTCAAGTCAGAGGTGGCGA
AACCCGACAGGACTATAAAGATACCAGGCGTTTCCCCCTGGAAGCTCCCTCGTGCGCTCTCCTGTTCCGA
CCCTGCCGCTTACCGGATACCTGTCCGCCTTTCTCCCTTCGGGAAGCGTGGCGCTTTCTCATAGCTCACG
CTGTAGGTATCTCAGTTCGGTGTAGGTCGTTCGCTCCAAGCTGGGCTGTGTGCACGAACCCCCCGTTCAG
CCCGACCGCTGCGCCTTATCCGGTAACTATCGTCTTGAGTCCAACCCGGTAAGACACGACTTATCGCCAC
TGGCAGCAGCCACTGGTAACAGGATTAGCAGAGCGAGGTATGTAGGCGGTGCTACAGAGTTCTTGAAGTG
GTGGCCTAACTACGGCTACACTAGAAGAACAGTATTTGGTATCTGCGCTCTGCTGAAGCCAGTTACCTTC
GGAAAAAGAGTTGGTAGCTCTTGATCCGGCAAACAAACCACCGCTGGTAGCGGTGGTTTTTTTGTTTGCA
AGCAGCAGATTACGCGCAGAAAAAAAGGATCTCAAGAA
Features (pLannotate 1.2.2; 10 found; start..end, strand, type, name):
    168..1028    -  CDS            AmpR: β-lactamase; bla; confers resistance to ampicillin, carbenicillin, and related antibiotics
   1029..1133    -  promoter       AmpR promoter: bla
   1228..1263    +  CDS            rop (fragment): Rop protein, which maintains plasmids at low copy number; rop
   1365..1464    +  misc_feature   bom (fragment): basis of mobility region from pBR322
   1470..1606    -  CDS            lacZα (fragment): LacZα fragment of β-galactosidase; lacZ fragment
   3549..4391    -  CDS            unc-119: UN119_CAEEL - Experimental evidence at protein level: Swiss-Prot protein existence level 1. Myristoyl-binding protein that acts as a cargo adapter: specifically binds the myristoyl moiety of a subset of N-terminally myristoylated proteins and is required for their localization. Plays a key role in ciliary membrane localization of proteins. Required for the establishment or function of the nervous system. From Caenorhabditis elegans.
   4502..4519    +  misc_feature   P element 5' end (fragment): No description available
   5393..5608    +  CDS            GSLG1_CAEEL (fragment): Experimental evidence at protein level: Swiss-Prot protein existence level 1. From Caenorhabditis elegans.
   6086..6102    +  CDS            M13 gene XI (fragment): pXI; XI; phage assembly
   6867..7455    -  rep_origin     ori: high-copy-number ColE1/pMB1/pBR322/pUC origin of replication
