[The description below was written by a language model from this plasmid's Addgene catalogue record and pLannotate feature annotations shown in this document.]
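Description:
pBN8 is an empty cloning backbone for Mos1-mediated single-copy insertion (MosSCI) transgenesis in Caenorhabditis elegans, derived from the MosSCI targeting vector pCFJ151 and catalogued as a worm expression plasmid. The sequenced record is 7,458 nt. In bacteria it is maintained as a high-copy plasmid through a ColE1/pUC-type origin of replication and is selected with ampicillin by way of the β-lactamase gene and its own promoter. Short annotated fragments of rop, the pBR322 bom region, lacZα and an M13 gene appear to be remnants of the parental cloning vector rather than functional parts, and an 18-nt match to a P element end is probably incidental.

The record lists no insert, and no promoter, tag or reporter intended for a user's transgene is annotated. The main worm-specific element is an unc-119 coding sequence. In MosSCI vectors this serves as a rescue marker: integration of the cassette into an unc-119 mutant restores normal movement, so transformants can be identified by phenotype. A fragment matching a C. elegans genomic coding sequence (GSLG1_CAEEL) is also detected. It plausibly belongs to the genomic homology arms that MosSCI vectors carry to direct repair of a Mos1 excision-induced chromosomal break, copying the intervening sequence into a defined locus. However, the feature table does not annotate the homology arms, the target locus or the cloning site, and sizeable stretches of the plasmid carry no annotation. The intended use is to clone a gene of interest into the backbone next to unc-119 and generate single-copy, site-specific transgenic worm lines.
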