Addgene plasmid #86711: pBN8
Purpose: (Empty Backbone) Cloning plasmid for MosSCI transgenesis in C. elegans
Depositing lab: Peter Askjaer. Depositing organization: Centro Andaluz de Biologia del Desarrollo (CABD). Publication: Dissection of the NUP107 nuclear pore subcomplex reveals a novel interaction with spindle assembly checkpoint protein MAD1 in Caenorhabditis elegans. Rodenas E, Gonzalez-Aguilera C, Ayuso C, Askjaer P. Mol Biol Cell. 2012 Mar;23(5):930-44. doi: 10.1091/mbc.E11-11-0927. Epub 2012 Jan 11. PubMed 22238360.
Backbone
  Vector backbone: pCFJ151
  Vector type: Worm Expression
Growth in bacteria
  Bacterial resistance: Ampicillin, 100 μg/mL
  Growth temperature: 37°C
  Growth strain: DH5alpha
  Copy number: High Copy
Gene/Insert
  Gene/Insert name: None
Terms and licenses: Academic/Nonprofit Terms; Industry Terms: Not Available to Industry
How to cite: pBN8 was a gift from Peter Askjaer (Addgene plasmid # 86711 ; http://n2t.net/addgene:86711 ; RRID:Addgene_86711)
